Addgene plasmid #187180: pAAV_hSyn1_nLightR
Purpose: Expresses red norepinephrine indicator nLightR in neuronal cells
Depositing lab: Tommaso Patriarchi. Depositing organization: University of Zurich. Publication: Sensitive multicolor indicators for monitoring norepinephrine in vivo. Kagiampaki Z, Rohner V, Kiss C, Curreli S, Dieter A, Wilhelm M, Harada M, Duss SN, Dernic J, Bhat MA, Zhou X, Ravotto L, Ziebarth T, Wasielewski LM, Sonmez L, Benke D, Weber B, Bohacek J, Reiner A, Wiegert JS, Fellin T, Patriarchi T. Nat Methods. 2023 Sep;20(9):1426-1436. doi: 10.1038/s41592-023-01959-z. PubMed 37474807.
Backbone
  Vector backbone: pAAV.hSynapsin1
  Backbone manufacturer: Viral Vector Facility - University of Zurich
  Backbone size w/o insert (bp): 4438
  Total vector size (bp): 6481
  Vector type: AAV
Growth in bacteria
  Bacterial resistance: Ampicillin, 100 μg/mL
  Growth temperature: 30°C
  Growth strain: NEB Stable
  Copy number: Unknown
Gene/Insert
  Gene/Insert name: nLightR
  Species: Synthetic
  Insert size (bp): 1950
  Promoter: human Synapsin-1
  Tag / fusion protein: Flag tag (N terminal on insert)
  Cloning method: Restriction Enzyme; 5′ cloning site BamHI (not destroyed); 3′ cloning site HindIII (not destroyed)
  Sequencing primers: 5′ gcgtttctgataggcacctattggtc; 3′ ggagaaaatgaaagccatacgggaa
Terms and licenses: Academic/Nonprofit Terms; Industry Terms: Not Available to Industry
How to cite: pAAV_hSyn1_nLightR was a gift from Tommaso Patriarchi (Addgene plasmid # 187180 ; http://n2t.net/addgene:187180 ; RRID:Addgene_187180) For viral preps, please replace (Addgene plasmid # 187180) in the above sentence with: (Addgene viral prep # 187180-AAV9)
