[The description below was written by a language model from this plasmid's Addgene catalogue record and pLannotate feature annotations shown in this document.]
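Description:
pAAV_hSyn1_nLightR is an adeno-associated virus transfer plasmid built on the pAAV.hSynapsin1 backbone, designed to express the red fluorescent norepinephrine indicator nLightR in neurons. It is propagated in bacteria through a high-copy ColE1/pUC-type origin and selected with ampicillin via the β-lactamase gene. An f1 phage origin and small remnants of pBR322 bom and rop sequences are also annotated in the backbone. The catalogue lists a total size of 6,481 bp, whereas the sequenced record underlying the feature table is 6,391 nt. The left AAV2 inverted terminal repeat is detected only as two short fragments, while the right ITR is annotated in full. The record does not explain this, although ITRs are repetitive, recombination-prone elements that are often hard to sequence through.

Between the ITRs, which direct replication and packaging of the cassette into AAV particles, the human synapsin I promoter confers neuron-specific transcription. It is followed by a chimeric β-globin/immunoglobulin intron that aids expression. The synthetic nLightR coding sequence (about 1.95 kb, cloned between BamHI and HindIII) carries an N-terminal Flag epitope, picked up in the annotation as a partial 3xFLAG match. The rest of the open reading frame is annotated as human ADRA1A, the α1A-adrenergic receptor, indicating that the sensor is built on this receptor scaffold. The fluorescent reporter module that gives the red signal is not separately annotated in the feature table. A WPRE and the bovine growth hormone polyadenylation signal follow, enhancing transcript stability and 3′ end processing. The construct is used to produce recombinant AAV, or for direct transfection, to image norepinephrine dynamics in neuronal cells, including in vivo.
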