Features (pLannotate 1.2.2; 16 found; start..end, strand, type, name):
      1..589     +  rep_origin     ori: high-copy-number ColE1/pMB1/pBR322/pUC origin of replication
    662..689     +  repeat_region  AAV2 ITR (fragment): inverted terminal repeat of adeno-associated virus serotype 2 inverted
    718..745     +  repeat_region  AAV2 ITR (fragment): inverted terminal repeat of adeno-associated virus serotype 2 inverted
    825..1272    +  promoter       hSyn promoter: human synapsin I promoter; confers neuron-specific expression (Kügler et al., 2003)
   1296..1428    +  intron         chimeric intron: chimera between introns from human β-globin and immunoglobulin heavy chain genes
   1514..1534    +  CDS            3xFLAG (fragment): three tandem FLAG® epitope tags
   1538..3409    +  CDS            ADRA1A: ADA1A_HUMAN - Also known as ADRA1C. Experimental evidence at protein level: Swiss-Prot protein existence level 1. This alpha-adrenergic receptor mediates its action by association with G proteins that activate a phosphatidylinositol- calcium second messenger system. Its effect is mediated by G(q) and G(11) proteins. Nuclear ADRA1A-ADRA1B heterooligomers regulate phenylephrine(PE)-stimulated ERK signaling in cardiac myocytes. From Homo sapiens (Human).
   3431..4019    +  misc_feature   WPRE: woodchuck hepatitis virus posttranscriptional regulatory element
   4037..4261    +  polyA_signal   bGH poly(A) signal: bovine growth hormone polyadenylation signal
   4304..4444    +  repeat_region  AAV2 ITR: inverted terminal repeat of adeno-associated virus serotype 2 inverted
   4449..4500    -  misc_feature   bom (fragment): basis of mobility region from pBR322
   4519..4974    +  rep_origin     f1 ori (sequence partly withheld): f1 bacteriophage origin of replication; arrow indicates direction of (+) strand synthesis
   4975..5024    -  misc_feature   bom (fragment): basis of mobility region from pBR322
   5126..5161    -  CDS            rop (fragment): Rop protein, which maintains plasmids at low copy number; rop
   5256..5360    +  promoter       AmpR promoter: bla
   5361..6221    +  CDS            AmpR: β-lactamase; bla; confers resistance to ampicillin, carbenicillin, and related antibiotics
>Addgene plasmid #187180 | pAAV_hSyn1_nLightR | addgene full sequence | sequence record 423492 | Addgene NGS Result
TTGAGATCCTTTTTTTCTGCGCGTAATCTGCTGCTTGCAAACAAAAAAACCACCGCTACCAGCGGTGGTT
TGTTTGCCGGATCAAGAGCTACCAACTCTTTTTCCGAAGGTAACTGGCTTCAGCAGAGCGCAGATACCAA
ATACTGTTCTTCTAGTGTAGCCGTAGTTAGGCCACCACTTCAAGAACTCTGTAGCACCGCCTACATACCT
CGCTCTGCTAATCCTGTTACCAGTGGCTGCTGCCAGTGGCGATAAGTCGTGTCTTACCGGGTTGGACTCA
AGACGATAGTTACCGGATAAGGCGCAGCGGTCGGGCTGAACGGGGGGTTCGTGCACACAGCCCAGCTTGG
AGCGAACGACCTACACCGAACTGAGATACCTACAGCGTGAGCTATGAGAAAGCGCCACGCTTCCCGAAGG
GAGAAAGGCGGACAGGTATCCGGTAAGCGGCAGGGTCGGAACAGGAGAGCGCACGAGGGAGCTTCCAGGG
GGAAACGCCTGGTATCTTTATAGTCCTGTCGGGTTTCGCCACCTCTGACTTGAGCGTCGATTTTTGTGAT
GCTCGTCAGGGGGGCGGAGCCTATGGAAAAACGCCAGCAACGCGGCCTTTTTACGGTTCCTGGCCTTTTG
CTGGCCTTTTGCTCACATGTCCTGCAGGCAGCTGCGCGCTCGCTCGCTCACTGAGGCCGCCCGGGCGTCG
GGCGACCTTTGGTCGCCCGGCCTCAGTGAGCGAGCGAGCGCGCAGAGAGGGAGTGGCCAACTCCATCACT
AGGGGTTCCTGCGGCCGCACGCGTGTGTCTAGACTGCAGAGGGCCCTGCGTATGAGTGCAAGTGGGTTTT
AGGACCAGGATGAGGCGGGGTGGGGGTGCCTACCTGACGACCGACCCCGACCCACTGGACAAGCACCCAA
CCCCCATTCCCCAAATTGCGCATCCCCTATCAGAGAGGGGGAGGGGAAACAGGATGCGGCGAGGCGCGTG
CGCACTGCCAGCTTCAGCACCGCGGACAGTGCCTTCGCCCCCGCCTGGCGGCGCGCGCCACCGCCGCCTC
AGCACTGAAGGCGCGCTGACGTCACTCGCCGGTCCCCCGCAAACTCCCCTTCCCGGCCACCTTGGTCGCG
TCCGCGCCGCCGCCGGCCCAGCCGGACCGCACCACGCGAGGCGCGAGATAGGGGGGCACGGGCGCGACCA
TCTGCGCTGCGGCGCCGGCGACTCAGCGCTGCCTCAGTCTGCGGTGGGCAGCGGAGGAGTCGTGTCGTGC
CTGAGAGCGCAGTCGAGATTAATTAACTCGAGCAGGTAAGTATCAAGGTTACAAGACAGGTTTAAGGAGA
CCAATAGAAACTGGGCTTGTCGAGACAGAGAAGACTCTTGCGTTTCTGATAGGCACCTATTGGTCTTACT
GACATCCACTTTGCCTTTCTCTCCACAGGTGCTAGCGTTTAAACGGTACCGGATCCTCCGCCACCATGAA
GACGATCATCGCCCTGAGCTACATCTTCTGCCTGGTGTTCGCCGACTACAAGGACGATGATGACGCAGTC
TTTCTCAGTGGGAACGCTAGTGACTCTTCAAATTGTACCCACCCACCACCTCCTGTTAATATCAGCAAGG
CTATTTTGCTGGGTGTCATCTTGGGAGGCCTGATTCTGTTCGGAGTGCTTGGTAACATTCTCGTAATTCT
CTCAGTAGCGTGTCACCGCCATCTCCACAGCGTTACCCACTACTATATTGTGAACCTCGCTGTAGCAGAC
CTGCTTCTCACGAGTACGGTACTGCCATTTTCCGCTATCTTCGAAATTTTGGGGTATTGGGCCTTTGGAC
GGGTTTTTTGTAACATCTGGGCCGCTGTGGACGTATTGTGTTGTACGGCATCAATCATGGGCCTGTGCCT
TATCTCAATAGATCGATACTGGGCGATTAGTTCACCCGAGCGCTACGAGAGAAAGATGACTCCGAAGGCG
GCGTTCATTGCTCTCCTTTGTGTCTGGGCTCTTTCCTTGGTTATATCCATTGGGCCCTTGTTCGGCTGGC
GCCAGCCCGCCCCGGAGGACGAAACAATATGTCAGATCAACGAAGAGCCTGGATACGTCCTTTTCAGCGC
CCTCGGATCTTTTTATGTCCCGTTGACAATCATCCTGGTCATGTATTGCAGAGTTTATCGGATCGCGCAG
AAACAGCTCTCCAGCTTCCACGTGAGCGAGAGGATGTATCCTGAGGACGGTGCGCTGAAATCCGAAATAA
AGAAAGGCCTGCGCCTCAAAGACGGGGGCCACTACGCCGCTGAGGTTAAGACAACTTACAAGGCTAAAAA
GCCTGTCCAGCTCCCGGGCGCCTACATAGTCGACATTAAACTGGACATAGTCAGCCATAACGAGGACTAC
ACCATAGTCGAACAGTGTGAGCGGGCGGAAGGTCGCCACAGTACAGGAGGAATGGACGAATTGTATAAAG
GGGGCACCGGTGGCAGCTTGGTTAGCAAGGGAGAGGAAGATAACATGGCTATTATAAAGGAGTTCATGAG
ATTTAAAGTTCACATGGAGGGATCTGTAAACGGGCATGAGTTTGAGATTGAGGGAGAAGGAGAAGGGCGA
CCGTACGAGGCGTTCCAAACCGCGAAATTGAAGGTCACCAAGGGAGGACCCCTTCCGTTTGCTTGGGACA
TTCTTAGCCCACAATTCATGTATGGCAGCAAGGCGTACATAAAGCACCCGGCAGACATACCCGACTACTT
CAAACTTAGCTTTCCAGAGGGTTTCCGATGGGAAAGAGTGATGAACTTTGAGGATGGTGGCATCATACAC
GTCAATCAAGATAGCAGCCTTCAGGACGGAGTATTTATATACAAAGTCAAACTCCGGGGTACAAACTTTC
CCCCGGACGGGCCAGTCATGCAGAAGAAGACTATGGGTTGGGAGGCGCGGAAAGACGACTTGAAGAGGGA
GACTAAAGTCCTCAAGACGCTCGGGATAGTTGTTGGTTGTTTCGTACTCTGCTGGTTGCCCTTTTTCTTG
GTGATGCCGATAGGTAGCTTTTTTCCCGACTTCCGACCGAGTGAGACAGTATTCAAAATAGCTTTTTGGC
TTGGTTATTTGAACTCCTGTATTAATCCCATTATATATCCCTGTTCATCTCAAGAGTTTAAAAAGGCTTT
TCAAAACGTGTTGCGCATACAATGCCTGCGCAGAAAGCAGTCTTCTAAGCACGCACTCGGTTATACGCTC
CACCCCCCATCCCATGCTCTCGAGGGACAGTATAGAAACCTCGTGCGAATACCTGTGGGTAGTGGCGAAA
CATTTTGCAAAATCAGTAAAACAGACGGGGTATGTGAATGGAAATTTTTTTCATCCTTGCCACGCGGATC
TGCCAGAATAACAGTTCCTAAGGACCAGTCCGCTTGCACAACTGCCCGGGACTTTTAAAAGCTTATCGAT
AATCAACCTCTGGATTACAAAATTTGTGAAAGATTGACTGGTATTCTTAACTATGTTGCTCCTTTTACGC
TATGTGGATACGCTGCTTTAATGCCTTTGTATCATGCTATTGCTTCCCGTATGGCTTTCATTTTCTCCTC
CTTGTATAAATCCTGGTTGCTGTCTCTTTATGAGGAGTTGTGGCCCGTTGTCAGGCAACGTGGCGTGGTG
TGCACTGTGTTTGCTGACGCAACCCCCACTGGTTGGGGCATTGCCACCACCTGTCAGCTCCTTTCCGGGA
CTTTCGCTTTCCCCCTCCCTATTGCCACGGCGGAACTCATCGCCGCCTGCCTTGCCCGCTGCTGGACAGG
GGCTCGGCTGTTGGGCACTGACAATTCCGTGGTGTTGTCGGGGAAATCATCGTCCTTTCCTTGGCTGCTC
GCCTGTGTTGCCACCTGGATTCTGCGCGGGACGTCCTTCTGCTACGTCCCTTCGGCCCTCAATCCAGCGG
ACCTTCCTTCCCGCGGCCTGCTGCCGGCTCTGCGGCCTCTTCCGCGTCTTCGCCTTCGCCCTCAGACGAG
TCGGATCTCCCTTTGGGCCGCCTCCCCGCTCTCGAGATACGTACGACTGTGCCTTCTAGTTGCCAGCCAT
CTGTTGTTTGCCCCTCCCCCGTGCCTTCCTTGACCCTGGAAGGTGCCACTCCCACTGTCCTTTCCTAATA
AAATGAGGAAATTGCATCGCATTGTCTGAGTAGGTGTCATTCTATTCTGGGGGGTGGGGTGGGGCAGGAC
AGCAAGGGGGAGGATTGGGAAGACAATAGCAGGCATGCTGGGGATGCGGTGGGCTCTATGGCTTCTGAGG
CGGAAAGATCTCACGTGCGGACCGAGCGGCCGCAGGAACCCCTAGTGATGGAGTTGGCCACTCCCTCTCT
GCGCGCTCGCTCGCTCACTGAGGCCGGGCGACCAAAGGTCGCCCGACGCCCGGGCTTTGCCCGGGCGGCC
TCAGTGAGCGAGCGAGCGCGCAGCTGCCTGCAGGGGCGCCTGATGCGGTATTTTCTCCTTACGCATCTGT
GCGGTATTTCACACCGCATA
[95 nt withheld, positions 4501-4595]
T
[46 nt withheld, positions 4597-4642]
C
[141 nt withheld, positions 4644-4784]
CCTTTGACGTTGGAGTCCACGTTCTTT
[37 nt withheld, positions 4812-4848]
ACTCTATCTCGGGCTATTCTTTTGATTTATAAGGGATTTTGCCGATTTCGGTCTATTGGTTAAAAAATGA
GCTGATTTAACAAAAATTTAACGCGAATTTTAACAAAATATTAACGTTTACAATTTTATGGTGCACTCTC
AGTACAATCTGCTCTGATGCCGCATAGTTAAGCCAGCCCCGACACCCGCCAACACCCGCTGACGCGCCCT
GACGGGCTTGTCTGCTCCCGGCATCCGCTTACAGACAAGCTGTGACCGTCTCCGGGAGCTGCATGTGTCA
GAGGTTTTCACCGTCATCACCGAAACGCGCGAGACGAAAGGGCCTCGTGATACGCCTATTTTTATAGGTT
AATGTCATGATAATAATGGTTTCTTAGACGTCAGGTGGCACTTTTCGGGGAAATGTGCGCGGAACCCCTA
TTTGTTTATTTTTCTAAATACATTCAAATATGTATCCGCTCATGAGACAATAACCCTGATAAATGCTTCA
ATAATATTGAAAAAGGAAGAGTATGAGTATTCAACATTTCCGTGTCGCCCTTATTCCCTTTTTTGCGGCA
TTTTGCCTTCCTGTTTTTGCTCACCCAGAAACGCTGGTGAAAGTAAAAGATGCTGAAGATCAGTTGGGTG
CACGAGTGGGTTACATCGAACTGGATCTCAACAGCGGTAAGATCCTTGAGAGTTTTCGCCCCGAAGAACG
TTTTCCAATGATGAGCACTTTTAAAGTTCTGCTATGTGGCGCGGTATTATCCCGTATTGACGCCGGGCAA
GAGCAACTCGGTCGCCGCATACACTATTCTCAGAATGACTTGGTTGAGTACTCACCAGTCACAGAAAAGC
ATCTTACGGATGGCATGACAGTAAGAGAATTATGCAGTGCTGCCATAACCATGAGTGATAACACTGCGGC
CAACTTACTTCTGACAACGATCGGAGGACCGAAGGAGCTAACCGCTTTTTTGCACAACATGGGGGATCAT
GTAACTCGCCTTGATCGTTGGGAACCGGAGCTGAATGAAGCCATACCAAACGACGAGCGTGACACCACGA
TGCCTGTAGCAATGGCAACAACGTTGCGCAAACTATTAACTGGCGAACTACTTACTCTAGCTTCCCGGCA
ACAATTAATAGACTGGATGGAGGCGGATAAAGTTGCAGGACCACTTCTGCGCTCGGCCCTTCCGGCTGGC
TGGTTTATTGCTGATAAATCTGGAGCCGGTGAGCGTGGGTCTCGCGGTATCATTGCAGCACTGGGGCCAG
ATGGTAAGCCCTCCCGTATCGTAGTTATCTACACGACGGGGAGTCAGGCAACTATGGATGAACGAAATAG
ACAGATCGCTGAGATAGGTGCCTCACTGATTAAGCATTGGTAACTGTCAGACCAAGTTTACTCATATATA
CTTTAGATTGATTTAAAACTTCATTTTTAATTTAAAAGGATCTAGGTGAAGATCCTTTTTGATAATCTCA
TGACCAAAATCCCTTAACGTGAGTTTTCGTTCCACTGAGCGTCAGACCCCGTAGAAAAGATCAAAGGATC
TTC
